>Addgene plasmid #161177 | pDONR221-SLC22A15_STOP | addgene full sequence | sequence record 368128 | Addgene NGS Result
CAAATAATGATTTTATTTTGACTGATAGTGACCTGTTCGTTGCAACACATTGATGAGCAATGCTTTTTTA
TAATGCCAACTTTGTACAAAAAAGCAGGCTCCACCATGGAGGTGGAGGAGGCATTCCAGGCAGTGGGAGA
GATGGGCATCTACCAGATGTATCTGTGCTTTCTGCTGGCCGTGCTGCTGCAGCTGTACGTGGCCACCGAG
GCAATCCTGATCGCCCTGGTGGGAGCAACACCATCCTATCACTGGGACCTGGCAGAGCTGCTGCCAAACC
AGTCCCACGGCAATCAGTCTGCCGGAGAGGACCAGGCCTTCGGCGATTGGCTGCTGACCGCCAACGGCTC
TGAGATCCACAAGCACGTGCACTTTAGCTCCTCTTTCACATCTATCGCCAGCGAGTGGTTTCTGATCGCC
AATAGGAGCTACAAGGTGTCCGCCGCCAGCTCCTTCTTTTTCAGCGGCGTGTTTGTGGGCGTGATCAGCT
TCGGCCAGCTGTCCGACCGGTTCGGCAGAAAGAAGGTGTACCTGACCGGCTTTGCCCTGGATATCCTGTT
CGCCATCGCCAACGGCTTTTCCCCATCTTATGAGTTTTTCGCCGTGACAAGATTCCTGGTGGGCATGATG
AACGGCGGCATGAGCCTGGTGGCCTTTGTGCTGCTGAATGAGTGCGTGGGAACCGCATACTGGGCACTGG
CAGGCTCCATCGGCGGCCTGTTTTTCGCAGTGGGAATCGCACAGTACGCACTGCTGGGCTATTTCATCAG
GTCCTGGCGCACCCTGGCCATCCTGGTGAATCTGCAGGGCACAGTGGTGTTTCTGCTGTCCCTGTTCATC
CCCGAGTCTCCTAGGTGGCTGTACTCTCAGGGCCGCCTGAGCGAGGCAGAGGAGGCCCTGTATCTGATCG
CCAAGAGGAACCGCAAGCTGAAGTGCACCTTTAGCCTGACACACCCCGCCAATCGGAGCTGTAGAGAGAC
CGGCTCCTTTCTGGACCTGTTCCGGTACAGAGTGCTGCTGGGCCACACACTGATCCTGATGTTTATCTGG
TTCGTGTGCTCCCTGGTGTACTATGGACTGACCCTGTCCGCCGGCGATCTGGGAGGCTCTATCTATGCCA
ACCTGGCCCTGAGCGGCCTGATCGAGATCCCATCCTACCCCCTGTGCATCTATCTGATCAATCAGAAGTG
GTTCGGCAGGAAGCGCACACTGAGCGCCTTTCTGTGCCTGGGAGGACTGGCCTGTCTGATCGTGATGTTC
CTGCCTGAGAAGAAGGACACCGGCGTGTTTGCCGTGGTGAACAGCCACTCCCTGTCTCTGCTGGGCAAGC
TGACAATCTCCGCCGCCTTCAACATCGTGTACATCTATACCTCTGAGCTGTACCCTACAGTGATCCGGAA
TGTGGGCCTGGGCACCTGCTCCATGTTCTCTAGAGTGGGCGGCATCATCGCCCCTTTTATCCCATCTCTG
AAGTATGTGCAGTGGAGCCTGCCCTTCATCGTGTTCGGAGCAACCGGACTGACATCTGGACTGCTGAGCC
TGCTGCTGCCAGAGACCCTGAATTCTCCTCTGCTGGAGACATTCTCTGATCTGCAGGTGTACAGCTATCG
GAGACTGGGAGAGGAGGCCCTGAGCCTGCAGGCCCTGGACCCTCAGCAGTGCGTGGATAAGGAGTCTAGC
CTGGGAAGCGAGTCCGAGGAGGAGGAGGAGTTTTACGACGCCGATGAGGAGACCCAGATGATCAAGTAAG
ACCCAGCTTTCTTGTACAAAGTTGGCATTATAAGAAAGCATTGCTTATCAATTTGTTGCAACGAACAGGT
CACTATCAGTCAAAATAAAATCATTATTTGCCATCCAGCTGATATCCCCTATAGTGAGTCGTATTACATG
GTCATAGCTGTTTCCTGGCAGCTCTGGCCCGTGTCTCAAAATCTCTGATGTTACATTGCACAAGATAAAA
ATATATCATCATGAACAATAAAACTGTCTGCTTACATAAACAGTAATACAAGGGGTGTTATGAGCCATAT
TCAACGGGAAACGTCGAGGCCGCGATTAAATTCCAACATGGATGCTGATTTATATGGGTATAAATGGGCT
CGCGATAATGTCGGGCAATCAGGTGCGACAATCTATCGCTTGTATGGGAAGCCCGATGCGCCAGAGTTGT
TTCTGAAACATGGCAAAGGTAGCGTTGCCAATGATGTTACAGATGAGATGGTCAGACTAAACTGGCTGAC
GGAATTTATGCCTCTTCCGACCATCAAGCATTTTATCCGTACTCCTGATGATGCATGGTTACTCACCACT
GCGATCCCCGGAAAAACAGCATTCCAGGTATTAGAAGAATATCCTGATTCAGGTGAAAATATTGTTGATG
CGCTGGCAGTGTTCCTGCGCCGGTTGCATTCGATTCCTGTTTGTAATTGTCCTTTTAACAGCGATCGCGT
ATTTCGTCTCGCTCAGGCGCAATCACGAATGAATAACGGTTTGGTTGATGCGAGTGATTTTGATGACGAG
CGTAATGGCTGGCCTGTTGAACAAGTCTGGAAAGAAATGCATAAACTTTTGCCATTCTCACCGGATTCAG
TCGTCACTCATGGTGATTTCTCACTTGATAACCTTATTTTTGACGAGGGGAAATTAATAGGTTGTATTGA
TGTTGGACGAGTCGGAATCGCAGACCGATACCAGGATCTTGCCATCCTATGGAACTGCCTCGGTGAGTTT
TCTCCTTCATTACAGAAACGGCTTTTTCAAAAATATGGTATTGATAATCCTGATATGAATAAATTGCAGT
TTCATTTGATGCTCGATGAGTTTTTCTAATCAGAATTGGTTAATTGGTTGTAACACTGGCAGAGCATTAC
GCTGACTTGACGGGACGGCGCAAGCTCATGACCAAAATCCCTTAACGTGAGTTACGCGTCGTTCCACTGA
GCGTCAGACCCCGTAGAAAAGATCAAAGGATCTTCTTGAGATCCTTTTTTTCTGCGCGTAATCTGCTGCT
TGCAAACAAAAAAACCACCGCTACCAGCGGTGGTTTGTTTGCCGGATCAAGAGCTACCAACTCTTTTTCC
GAAGGTAACTGGCTTCAGCAGAGCGCAGATACCAAATACTGTTCTTCTAGTGTAGCCGTAGTTAGGCCAC
CACTTCAAGAACTCTGTAGCACCGCCTACATACCTCGCTCTGCTAATCCTGTTACCAGTGGCTGCTGCCA
GTGGCGATAAGTCGTGTCTTACCGGGTTGGACTCAAGACGATAGTTACCGGATAAGGCGCAGCGGTCGGG
CTGAACGGGGGGTTCGTGCACACAGCCCAGCTTGGAGCGAACGACCTACACCGAACTGAGATACCTACAG
CGTGAGCTATGAGAAAGCGCCACGCTTCCCGAAGGGAGAAAGGCGGACAGGTATCCGGTAAGCGGCAGGG
TCGGAACAGGAGAGCGCACGAGGGAGCTTCCAGGGGGAAACGCCTGGTATCTTTATAGTCCTGTCGGGTT
TCGCCACCTCTGACTTGAGCGTCGATTTTTGTGATGCTCGTCAGGGGGGCGGAGCCTATGGAAAAACGCC
AGCAACGCGGCCTTTTTACGGTTCCTGGCCTTTTGCTGGCCTTTTGCTCACATGTTCTTTCCTGCGTTAT
CCCCTGATTCTGTGGATAACCGTATTACCGCCTTTGAGTGAGCTGATACCGCTCGCCGCAGCCGAACGAC
CGAGCGCAGCGAGTCAGTGAGCGAGGAAGCGGAAGAGCGCCCAATACGCAAACCGCCTCTCCCCGCGCGT
TGGCCGATTCATTAATGCAGCTGGCACGACAGGTTTCCCGACTGGAAAGCGGGCAGTGAGCGCAACGCAA
TTAATACGCGTACCGCTAGCCAGGAAGAGTTTGTAGAAACGCAAAAAGGCCATCCGTCAGGATGGCCTTC
TGCTTAGTTTGATGCCTGGCAGTTTATGGCGGGCGTCCTGCCCGCCACCCTCCGGGCCGTTGCTTCACAA
CGTTCAAATCCGCTCCCGGCGGATTTGTCCTACTCAGGAGAGCGTTCACCGACAAACAACAGATAAAACG
AAAGGCCCAGTCTTCCGACTGAGCCTTTCGTTTTATTTGATGCCTGGCAGTTCCCTACTCTCGCGTTAAC
GCTAGCATGGATGTTTTCCCAGTCACGACGTTGTAAAACGACGGCCAGTCTTAAGCTCGGGCCC
Features (pLannotate 1.2.2; 10 found; start..end, strand, type, name):
      1..100     +  protein_bind   attL1: mutant version of attL; recombination site for the Gateway® LR reaction LR Clonase™
    106..1746    +  CDS            SLC22A15: S22AF_HUMAN - Also known as FLIPT1. Experimental evidence at transcript level: Swiss-Prot protein existence level 2. Probably transports organic cations (By similarity). Appears not to be the agmatine transporter. From Homo sapiens (Human).
   1751..1850    -  protein_bind   attL2: mutant version of attL; recombination site for the Gateway® LR reaction LR Clonase™
   1868..1886    -  promoter       T7 promoter: promoter for bacteriophage T7 RNA polymerase
   2020..2829    +  CDS            KanR: aminoglycoside phosphotransferase; aph(3')-Ia; confers resistance to kanamycin in bacteria or G418 (Geneticin®) in eukaryotes
   2976..3564    +  rep_origin     ori: high-copy-number ColE1/pMB1/pBR322/pUC origin of replication
   3747..3839    +  CDS            lacI (fragment): lac repressor; lacI; The lac repressor binds to the lac operator to inhibit transcription in E. coli. This inhibition can be relieved by adding lactose or isopropyl-β-D-thiogalactopyranoside (IPTG).
   3894..3921    -  terminator     rrnB T2 terminator: transcription terminator T2 from the E. coli rrnB gene
   4053..4096    +  terminator     rrnB T1 terminator: Escherichia coli rrnB; transcription terminator T1 from the E. coli rrnB gene
   4143..4179    -  CDS            lacZα (fragment): LacZα fragment of β-galactosidase; lacZ fragment
