[The description below was written by a language model from this plasmid's Addgene catalogue record and pLannotate feature annotations shown in this document.]
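Description:
pDONR221-SLC22A15_STOP is a Gateway entry clone built on the pDONR221 backbone, carrying a codon-optimized open reading frame for human SLC22A15 (also called FLIPT1), a solute carrier family member annotated as a probable organic cation transporter. The sequenced plasmid is about 4.2 kb. It is maintained in E. coli through a high-copy ColE1/pUC-type origin and selected with kanamycin via an aminoglycoside phosphotransferase (KanR) gene. Although the catalogue lists the vector type as mammalian expression, the feature table shows no eukaryotic promoter or polyadenylation signal. The plasmid serves as a shuttle for the ORF rather than as an expression construct.

The roughly 1.64 kb SLC22A15 coding sequence sits between attL1 and attL2 sites, the recombination sites recognized in the Gateway LR reaction. This arrangement lets the ORF be transferred directionally and in frame into any attR-containing destination vector, which then supplies the promoter, tags and selection appropriate for the chosen host. This version keeps a stop codon at the end of the ORF, so it suits native (untagged) or N-terminally tagged expression. C-terminal fusions would not be translated, and a companion clone without the stop codon exists for that purpose. The rrnB T1 and T2 terminators lie upstream of the attL1 side and shield the insert from read-through transcription in bacteria. A T7 promoter lies beyond attL2 and points toward the cassette, and the short lacI and lacZα fragments are backbone remnants with no functional role. M13 forward and reverse primer sites are used for sequencing the insert. The plasmid belongs to a consortium collection of SLC transporter clones created to support functional study and drug discovery on this protein family.
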