Addgene plasmid #161177: pDONR221-SLC22A15_STOP
Purpose: Gateway entry clone with codon-optimized ORF sequence for subcloning into custom expression vectors. Contains a STOP codon at the end of the codon-optimized ORF sequence.
Depositing lab: RESOLUTE Consortium & Giulio Superti-Furga. Depositing organization: CeMM Research Center for Molecular Medicine. Publication: The RESOLUTE consortium: unlocking SLC transporters for drug discovery. Superti-Furga G, Lackner D, Wiedmer T, Ingles-Prieto A, Barbosa B, Girardi E, Goldmann U, Gurtl B, Klavins K, Klimek C, Lindinger S, Lineiro-Retes E, Muller AC, Onstein S, Redinger G, Reil D, Sedlyarov V, Wolf G, Crawford M, Everley R, ... Steppan CM. Nat Rev Drug Discov. 2020 Jul;19(7):429-430. doi: 10.1038/d41573-020-00056-6. PubMed 32265506.
Backbone
  Vector backbone: pDONR221
  Backbone manufacturer: ThermoFisher Scientific
  Backbone size w/o insert (bp): 2550
  Vector type: Mammalian Expression
Growth in bacteria
  Bacterial resistance: Kanamycin, 50 μg/mL
  Growth temperature: 37°C
  Growth strain: NEB Stable
  Copy number: High Copy
Gene/Insert
  Gene/Insert name: SLC22A15 (alt name: FLIPT1)
  Species: H. sapiens (human)
  Insert size (bp): 1644
  Entrez Gene: SLC22A15 (a.k.a. FLIPT1, PRO34686, DKFZp761G0313)
  Cloning method: Gateway Cloning
  Sequencing primers: 5′ M13-fwd; 3′ M13-rev
Terms and licenses: Academic/Nonprofit Terms; Industry Terms
Depositor comments: This plasmid contains a STOP codon at the end of the codon-optimized ORF. For the version of this plasmid that does not contain a STOP codon, please see Addgene plasmid 132011 For more information on the full Resolute plasmid collection, please see www.addgene.org/depositor-collections/re-solute/. Please provide your feedback on this plasmid to the RESOLUTE consortium by filling out their RESOLUTE repository feedback form: https://forms.office.com/Pages/ResponsePage.aspx?id=0e05yklzmkS7rjFGQL4N7z4feCLQvEJAmVcOCM_u885UN1JJRko0Ukg4TVQwNTZLOUxPQVJWT1NHUCQlQCN0PWcu
How to cite: pDONR221-SLC22A15_STOP was a gift from RESOLUTE Consortium & Giulio Superti-Furga (Addgene plasmid # 161177 ; http://n2t.net/addgene:161177 ; RRID:Addgene_161177)
