>Addgene plasmid #161177 | pDONR221-SLC22A15_STOP | depositor partial sequence | sequence record 312289 | Codon-optimized ORF of SLC22A15
ATGGAGGTGGAGGAGGCATTCCAGGCAGTGGGAGAGATGGGCATCTACCAGATGTATCTGTGCTTTCTGC
TGGCCGTGCTGCTGCAGCTGTACGTGGCCACCGAGGCAATCCTGATCGCCCTGGTGGGAGCAACACCATC
CTATCACTGGGACCTGGCAGAGCTGCTGCCAAACCAGTCCCACGGCAATCAGTCTGCCGGAGAGGACCAG
GCCTTCGGCGATTGGCTGCTGACCGCCAACGGCTCTGAGATCCACAAGCACGTGCACTTTAGCTCCTCTT
TCACATCTATCGCCAGCGAGTGGTTTCTGATCGCCAATAGGAGCTACAAGGTGTCCGCCGCCAGCTCCTT
CTTTTTCAGCGGCGTGTTTGTGGGCGTGATCAGCTTCGGCCAGCTGTCCGACCGGTTCGGCAGAAAGAAG
GTGTACCTGACCGGCTTTGCCCTGGATATCCTGTTCGCCATCGCCAACGGCTTTTCCCCATCTTATGAGT
TTTTCGCCGTGACAAGATTCCTGGTGGGCATGATGAACGGCGGCATGAGCCTGGTGGCCTTTGTGCTGCT
GAATGAGTGCGTGGGAACCGCATACTGGGCACTGGCAGGCTCCATCGGCGGCCTGTTTTTCGCAGTGGGA
ATCGCACAGTACGCACTGCTGGGCTATTTCATCAGGTCCTGGCGCACCCTGGCCATCCTGGTGAATCTGC
AGGGCACAGTGGTGTTTCTGCTGTCCCTGTTCATCCCCGAGTCTCCTAGGTGGCTGTACTCTCAGGGCCG
CCTGAGCGAGGCAGAGGAGGCCCTGTATCTGATCGCCAAGAGGAACCGCAAGCTGAAGTGCACCTTTAGC
CTGACACACCCCGCCAATCGGAGCTGTAGAGAGACCGGCTCCTTTCTGGACCTGTTCCGGTACAGAGTGC
TGCTGGGCCACACACTGATCCTGATGTTTATCTGGTTCGTGTGCTCCCTGGTGTACTATGGACTGACCCT
GTCCGCCGGCGATCTGGGAGGCTCTATCTATGCCAACCTGGCCCTGAGCGGCCTGATCGAGATCCCATCC
TACCCCCTGTGCATCTATCTGATCAATCAGAAGTGGTTCGGCAGGAAGCGCACACTGAGCGCCTTTCTGT
GCCTGGGAGGACTGGCCTGTCTGATCGTGATGTTCCTGCCTGAGAAGAAGGACACCGGCGTGTTTGCCGT
GGTGAACAGCCACTCCCTGTCTCTGCTGGGCAAGCTGACAATCTCCGCCGCCTTCAACATCGTGTACATC
TATACCTCTGAGCTGTACCCTACAGTGATCCGGAATGTGGGCCTGGGCACCTGCTCCATGTTCTCTAGAG
TGGGCGGCATCATCGCCCCTTTTATCCCATCTCTGAAGTATGTGCAGTGGAGCCTGCCCTTCATCGTGTT
CGGAGCAACCGGACTGACATCTGGACTGCTGAGCCTGCTGCTGCCAGAGACCCTGAATTCTCCTCTGCTG
GAGACATTCTCTGATCTGCAGGTGTACAGCTATCGGAGACTGGGAGAGGAGGCCCTGAGCCTGCAGGCCC
TGGACCCTCAGCAGTGCGTGGATAAGGAGTCTAGCCTGGGAAGCGAGTCCGAGGAGGAGGAGGAGTTTTA
CGACGCCGATGAGGAGACCCAGATGATCAAGTAA
